>Addgene plasmid #43718 | III-TTAT | depositor partial sequence | sequence record 58983 | III-TTAT sequence 426 bps
CGTCTCGGCTCACCCCAGAGCAGGTCGTGGCCATTGCCTCGAATGGAGGGGGCAAACAGGCGTTGGAAAC
CGTACAACGATTGCTGCCGGTGCTGTGCCAAGCGCACGGACTCACCCCAGAGCAGGTCGTGGCCATTGCC
TCGAATGGAGGGGGCAAACAGGCGTTGGAAACCGTACAACGATTGCTGCCGGTGCTGTGCCAAGCGCACG
GCCTCACCCCAGAGCAGGTCGTGGCAATCGCCTCCAACATTGGCGGGAAACAGGCACTCGAGACTGTCCA
GCGCCTGCTTCCCGTGCTGTGCCAAGCGCACGGATTAACCCCAGAGCAGGTCGTGGCCATTGCCTCGAAT
GGAGGGGGCAAACAGGCGTTGGAAACCGTACAACGATTGCTGCCGGTGCTGTGCCAAGCGCACGGACTCA
GAGACG
