>Addgene plasmid #43718 | III-TTAT | addgene partial sequence | sequence record 61754 | M13-F20 5'-TGTAAAACGACGGCCAGT-3'
TTGGGCGATTGGGCCCTCTGATGCATGCTCGAGCGGCCGCCAGTGTGATGGATATCTGCAGAATTCGCCC
TTGATGCCGTCCTAGCGCGTCTCGGCTCACCCCAGAGCAGGTCGTGGCCATTGCCTCGAATGGAGGGGGC
AAACAGGCGTTGGAAACCGTACAACGATTGCTGCCGGTGCTGTGCCAAGCGCACGGACTCACCCCAGAGC
AGGTCGTGGCCATTGCCTCGAATGGAGGGGGCAAACAGGCGTTGGAAACCGTACAACGATTGCTGCCGGT
GCTGTGCCAAGCGCACGGCCTCACCCCAGAGCAGGTCGTGGCAATCGCCTCCAACATTGGCGGGAAACAG
GCACTCGAGACTGTCCAGCGCCTGCTTCCCGTGCTGTGCCAAGCGCACGGATTAACCCCAGAGCAGGTCG
TGGCCATTGCCTCGAATGGAGGGGGCAAACAGGCGTTGGAAACCGTACAACGATTGCTGCCGGTGCTGTG
CCAAGCGCACGGACTCAGAGACGTGGGCACAGGAAAGATACTTAAGGGCGAATTCCAGCACACTGGCGGC
CGTTACTAGTGGATCCGAGCTCGGTACCAAGCTTGATGCATAGCTTGAGTATTCTATAGTGTCACCTAAA
TAGCTTGGCGTAATCATGGTCATAGCTGTTTCCTGTGTGAAATTGTTATCCGCTCACAATTCCACACAAC
ATACGAGCCGGAAGCATAAAGTGTAAAGCCTGGGGTGCCTAATGAGTGAGCTAACTCACATTAATTGCGT
TGCGCTCACTGCCCGCTTTCCAGTCGGGAAACCTGTCGTGCCAGCTGCATTAATGAATCGGCCAACGCGC
GGGGAGAGGCGGTTTGCGTATTGGGCGCTCTTCCGCTTCCTCGCTCACTGACTCGCTGCGCTCGGTCGTT
CGGCTGCGGCGAGCGGTATCAGCTCACTCAAGGCGTATACGTTCCAATCGG
