[The description below was written by a language model from this plasmid's Addgene catalogue record.]
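Description:
III-TTAT is a bacterial cloning plasmid built on the commercial pCRII-TOPO backbone (about 4 kb without insert), into which a 426 bp synthetic fragment was introduced by TOPO cloning. It is a high-copy plasmid maintained in E. coli and is selectable with both ampicillin and kanamycin, consistent with the dual resistance markers of this backbone. The insert is flanked by standard T7 and M13 reverse priming sites, which the record lists for sequence verification. No feature table is provided, so the exact arrangement of elements within the plasmid cannot be detailed beyond these catalogue fields.

The record gives only the insert's name, synthetic origin and size, and does not describe its content explicitly. The plasmid was deposited with a publication on a TALEN genome-editing system for generating human stem cell-based disease models. In that context, the name suggests a pre-assembled block of four TALE repeat modules recognising the bases T-T-A-T, with the "III" prefix probably marking its position in an ordered assembly. A length of 426 bp is roughly consistent with four TALE repeats of about 34 amino acids each plus flanking sequence, though this interpretation is inferred rather than stated. Such a plasmid would be one member of a library of multimer building blocks, with the fragment excised or amplified and joined with others to assemble a full TALE DNA-binding array in a nuclease expression vector. The plasmid carries no recorded mammalian promoter or expression element and appears to be purely a storage and source vector for the repeat fragment, not an expression construct.
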