Addgene plasmid #43718: III-TTAT
Depositing lab: Chad Cowan & Kiran Musunuru. Depositing organization: Harvard University. Publication: A TALEN Genome-Editing System for Generating Human Stem Cell-Based Disease Models. Ding Q, Lee YK, Schaefer EA, Peters DT, Veres A, Kim K, Kuperwasser N, Motola DL, Meissner TB, Hendriks WT, Trevisan M, Gupta RM, Moisan A, Banks E, Friesen M, Schinzel RT, Xia F, Tang A, Xia Y, Figueroa E, Wann A, Ahfeldt T, Daheron L, Zhang F, Rubin LL, Peng LF, Chung RT, Musunuru K, Cowan CA. Cell Stem Cell. 2012 Dec 12. pii: S1934-5909(12)00645-5. doi: 10.1016/j.stem.2012.11.011. PubMed 23246482.
Backbone
  Vector backbone: pCRII-TOPO
  Backbone manufacturer: Invitrogen
  Backbone size w/o insert (bp): 3973
  Vector type: Bacterial Cloning
Growth in bacteria
  Bacterial resistance: Ampicillin and Kanamycin, 100 & 50 μg/mL
  Growth temperature: 37°C
  Growth strain: Top10
  Copy number: High Copy
Gene/Insert
  Gene/Insert name: III-TTAT
  Species: Synthetic
  Insert size (bp): 426
  Cloning method: TOPO Cloning
  Sequencing primers: 5′ T7; 3′ M13-rev
Terms and licenses: Academic/Nonprofit Terms; Industry Terms: Not Available to Industry
How to cite: III-TTAT was a gift from Chad Cowan & Kiran Musunuru (Addgene plasmid # 43718 ; http://n2t.net/addgene:43718 ; RRID:Addgene_43718)
